>Addgene plasmid #137709 | pEGFP-N2-GRASP65 | addgene full sequence | sequence record 273548 | Addgene NGS Result
TAGTTATTAATAGTAATCAATTACGGGGTCATTAGTTCATAGCCCATATATGGAGTTCCGCGTTACATAA
CTTACGGTAAATGGCCCGCCTGGCTGACCGCCCAACGACCCCCGCCCATTGACGTCAATAATGACGTATG
TTCCCATAGTAACGCCAATAGGGACTTTCCATTGACGTCAATGGGTGGAGTATTTACGGTAAACTGCCCA
CTTGGCAGTACATCAAGTGTATCATATGCCAAGTACGCCCCCTATTGACGTCAATGACGGTAAATGGCCC
GCCTGGCATTATGCCCAGTACATGACCTTATGGGACTTTCCTACTTGGCAGTACATCTACGTATTAGTCA
TCGCTATTACCATGGTGATGCGGTTTTGGCAGTACATCAATGGGCGTGGATAGCGGTTTGACTCACGGGG
ATTTCCAAGTCTCCACCCCATTGACGTCAATGGGAGTTTGTTTTGGCACCAAAATCAACGGGACTTTCCA
AAATGTCGTAACAACTCCGCCCCATTGACGCAAATGGGCGGTAGGCGTGTACGGTGGGAGGTCTATATAA
GCAGAGCTGGTTTAGTGAACCGTCAGATCCGCTAGCGCTACCGGACTCAGATCTCGAGCTCAAGCTTCGA
ATTCATGGGGCTAGGGGCAAGCAGCGAGCAGCCGGCGGGCGGCGAGGGCTTCCATCTGCACGGGGTACAA
GAGAACTCGCCAGCCCAGCAGGCGGGCCTGGAGCCCTACTTTGACTTCATCATCACCATCGGGCACTCAA
GGCTGAACAAGGAGAATGACACGCTGAAGGCACTGCTGAAGGCTAATGTGGAGAAGCCGGTGAAGCTGGA
GGTGTTCAACATGAAGACCATGAGGGTGCGAGAGGTGGAGGTGGTGCCCAGCAACATGTGGGGCGGCCAG
GGCCTGCTGGGAGCTAGCGTGCGCTTCTGCAGCTTCCGCAGGGCCAGCGAGCACGTGTGGCATGTGCTGG
ATGTGGAGCCCTCTTCACCCGCTGCCTTGGCCGGCCTGCGCCCTTACACAGACTACATTGTTGGCTCTGA
CCAGATCCTCCAGGAGTCGGAAGACTTCTTCACTCTCATTGAGTCCCATGAGGGAAAGCCCCTGAAGCTG
ATGGTTTATAACTCTGAATCCGACTCCTGCCGGGAGGTGACTGTGACCCCCAATGCAGCCTGGGGTGGAG
AGGGCAGTCTGGGGTGTGGTATTGGTTACGGGTACCTGCACCGGATCCCAACGCAGCCCTCCAGCCAGTA
CAAGAAGCCACCCAGTGCCTCATCACCTGGCACTCCAGCTAAGACCCCACAACCTAATGCCTTTCCTCTT
GGTGCCCCACCACCTTGGCCCATCCCTCAGGACTCTTCTGGCCCAGAGCTGGGTTCCAGGCAGAGTGACT
ACATGGAGGCCTTACCACAGGTCCCTGGTGGCTTTATGGAGGAGCAGCTCCCTGGGCCTGGGAGTCCTGG
CCATGGCACTGCTGACTATGGGGGATGCCTACATTCCATGGAGATCCCGCTTCAGCCTCCACCTCCAGTC
CAGCGGGTCATGGACCCAGGCTTCCTGGATGTGTCAGGCATGTCCCTCCTGGACAGCAGCAATACAAGTG
TGTGCCCCAGCTTGTCATCTTCCTCATTGCTGACCCCTACAGCTGTTTCAGCCTTAGGACCAGAGGACAT
TGGTTCCAGCAGCAGTTCTCATGAGCGGGGTGGTGAGGCCACGTGGTCAGGGTCAGAGTTCGAGATCTCC
TTCCCCGACAGTCCAGGCTCCCAGGCCCAGGTGGACCACCTGCCCCGGCTGACTCTCCCTGATGGCCTCA
CGTCTGCAGCTTCACCAGAAGAAGGGCTGTCTGCAGAACTGCTGGAAGCACAGACCGAGGAACCAGCAGA
CACAGCCAGCCTGGATTGCATGGCAGAGACTGAGGGGCCAGCCGGCCAAGTCCAGGCTGCCCCAGATCCA
GAGCCTGGGTTGTGTGAAGGCCCCTGGCCCGGGATCCACCGGCCGGTCGCCACCATGGTGAGCAAGGGCG
AGGAGCTGTTCACCGGGGTGGTGCCCATCCTGGTCGAGCTGGACGGCGACGTAAACGGCCACAAGTTCAG
CGTGTCCGGCGAGGGCGAGGGCGATGCCACCTACGGCAAGCTGACCCTGAAGTTCATCTGCACCACCGGC
AAGCTGCCCGTGCCCTGGCCCACCCTCGTGACCACCCTGACCTACGGCGTGCAGTGCTTCAGCCGCTACC
CCGACCACATGAAGCAGCACGACTTCTTCAAGTCCGCCATGCCCGAAGGCTACGTCCAGGAGCGCACCAT
CTTCTTCAAGGACGACGGCAACTACAAGACCCGCGCCGAGGTGAAGTTCGAGGGCGACACCCTGGTGAAC
CGCATCGAGCTGAAGGGCATCGACTTCAAGGAGGACGGCAACATCCTGGGGCACAAGCTGGAGTACAACT
ACAACAGCCACAACGTCTATATCATGGCCGACAAGCAGAAGAACGGCATCAAGGTGAACTTCAAGATCCG
CCACAACATCGAGGACGGCAGCGTGCAGCTCGCCGACCACTACCAGCAGAACACCCCCATCGGCGACGGC
CCCGTGCTGCTGCCCGACAACCACTACCTGAGCACCCAGTCCGCCCTGAGCAAAGACCCCAACGAGAAGC
GCGATCACATGGTCCTGCTGGAGTTCGTGACCGCCGCCGGGATCACTCTCGGCATGGACGAGCTGTACAA
GTAAAGCGGCCGCGACTCTAGATCATAATCAGCCATACCACATTTGTAGAGGTTTTACTTGCTTTAAAAA
ACCTCCCACACCTCCCCCTGAACCTGAAACATAAAATGAATGCAATTGTTGTTGTTAACTTGTTTATTGC
AGCTTATAATGGTTACAAATAAAGCAATAGCATCACAAATTTCACAAATAAAGCATTTTTTTCACTGCAT
TCTAGTTGTGGTTTGTCCAAACTCATCAATGTATCTTAAGGCGTAAATTGTAAGCGTTAATATTTTGTTA
AAATTCGCGTTAAATTTTTGTTAAATCAGCTCATTTTTTAACCAATAGGCCGAAATCGGCAAAATCCCTT
ATAAATCAAAAGAATAGACCGAGATAGGGT
[37 nt withheld, positions 3111-3147]
AAAGAACGTGGACTCCAACGTCAAAGG
[49 nt withheld, positions 3175-3223]
T
[91 nt withheld, positions 3225-3315]
G
[124 nt withheld, positions 3317-3440]
CAGGTGGCACTTTTCGGGGAAATGTGCGCGGAACCCCTATTTGTTTATTTTTCTAAATACATTCAAATAT
GTATCCGCTCATGAGACAATAACCCTGATAAATGCTTCAATAATATTGAAAAAGGAAGAGTCCTGAGGCG
GAAAGAACCAGCTGTGGAATGTGTGTCAGTTAGGGTGTGGAAAGTCCCCAGGCTCCCCAGCAGGCAGAAG
TATGCAAAGCATGCATCTCAATTAGTCAGCAACCAGGTGTGGAAAGTCCCCAGGCTCCCCAGCAGGCAGA
AGTATGCAAAGCATGCATCTCAATTAGTCAGCAACCATAGTCCCGCCCCTAACTCCGCCCATCCCGCCCC
TAACTCCGCCCAGTTCCGCCCATTCTCCGCCCCATGGCTGACTAATTTTTTTTATTTATGCAGAGGCCGA
GGCCGCCTCGGCCTCTGAGCTATTCCAGAAGTAGTGAGGAGGCTTTTTTGGAGGCCTAGGCTTTTGCAAA
GATCGATCAAGAGACAGGATGAGGATCGTTTCGCATGATTGAACAAGATGGATTGCACGCAGGTTCTCCG
GCCGCTTGGGTGGAGAGGCTATTCGGCTATGACTGGGCACAACAGACAATCGGCTGCTCTGATGCCGCCG
TGTTCCGGCTGTCAGCGCAGGGGCGCCCGGTTCTTTTTGTCAAGACCGACCTGTCCGGTGCCCTGAATGA
ACTGCAAGACGAGGCAGCGCGGCTATCGTGGCTGGCCACGACGGGCGTTCCTTGCGCAGCTGTGCTCGAC
GTTGTCACTGAAGCGGGAAGGGACTGGCTGCTATTGGGCGAAGTGCCGGGGCAGGATCTCCTGTCATCTC
ACCTTGCTCCTGCCGAGAAAGTATCCATCATGGCTGATGCAATGCGGCGGCTGCATACGCTTGATCCGGC
TACCTGCCCATTCGACCACCAAGCGAAACATCGCATCGAGCGAGCACGTACTCGGATGGAAGCCGGTCTT
GTCGATCAGGATGATCTGGACGAAGAGCATCAGGGGCTCGCGCCAGCCGAACTGTTCGCCAGGCTCAAGG
CGAGCATGCCCGACGGCGAGGATCTCGTCGTGACCCATGGCGATGCCTGCTTGCCGAATATCATGGTGGA
AAATGGCCGCTTTTCTGGATTCATCGACTGTGGCCGGCTGGGTGTGGCGGACCGCTATCAGGACATAGCG
TTGGCTACCCGTGATATTGCTGAAGAGCTTGGCGGCGAATGGGCTGACCGCTTCCTCGTGCTTTACGGTA
TCGCCGCTCCCGATTCGCAGCGCATCGCCTTCTATCGCCTTCTTGACGAGTTCTTCTGAGCGGGACTCTG
GGGTTCGAAATGACCGACCAAGCGACGCCCAACCTGCCATCACGAGATTTCGATTCCACCGCCGCCTTCT
ATGAAAGGTTGGGCTTCGGAATCGTTTTCCGGGACGCCGGCTGGATGATCCTCCAGCGCGGGGATCTCAT
GCTGGAGTTCTTCGCCCACCCTAGGGGGAGGCTAACTGAAACACGGAAGGAGACAATACCGGAAGGAACC
CGCGCTATGACGGCAATAAAAAGACAGAATAAAACGCACGGTGTTGGGTCGTTTGTTCATAAACGCGGGG
TTCGGTCCCAGGGCTGGCACTCTGTCGATACCCCACCGAGACCCCATTGGGGCCAATACGCCCGCGTTTC
TTCCTTTTCCCCACCCCACCCCCCAAGTTCGGGTGAAGGCCCAGGGCTCGCAGCCAACGTCGGGGCGGCA
GGCCCTGCCATAGCCTCAGGTTACTCATATATACTTTAGATTGATTTAAAACTTCATTTTTAATTTAAAA
GGATCTAGGTGAAGATCCTTTTTGATAATCTCATGACCAAAATCCCTTAACGTGAGTTTTCGTTCCACTG
AGCGTCAGACCCCGTAGAAAAGATCAAAGGATCTTCTTGAGATCCTTTTTTTCTGCGCGTAATCTGCTGC
TTGCAAACAAAAAAACCACCGCTACCAGCGGTGGTTTGTTTGCCGGATCAAGAGCTACCAACTCTTTTTC
CGAAGGTAACTGGCTTCAGCAGAGCGCAGATACCAAATACTGTTCTTCTAGTGTAGCCGTAGTTAGGCCA
CCACTTCAAGAACTCTGTAGCACCGCCTACATACCTCGCTCTGCTAATCCTGTTACCAGTGGCTGCTGCC
AGTGGCGATAAGTCGTGTCTTACCGGGTTGGACTCAAGACGATAGTTACCGGATAAGGCGCAGCGGTCGG
GCTGAACGGGGGGTTCGTGCACACAGCCCAGCTTGGAGCGAACGACCTACACCGAACTGAGATACCTACA
GCGTGAGCTATGAGAAAGCGCCACGCTTCCCGAAGGGAGAAAGGCGGACAGGTATCCGGTAAGCGGCAGG
GTCGGAACAGGAGAGCGCACGAGGGAGCTTCCAGGGGGAAACGCCTGGTATCTTTATAGTCCTGTCGGGT
TTCGCCACCTCTGACTTGAGCGTCGATTTTTGTGATGCTCGTCAGGGGGGCGGAGCCTATGGAAAAACGC
CAGCAACGCGGCCTTTTTACGGTTCCTGGCCTTTTGCTGGCCTTTTGCTCACATGTTCTTTCCTGCGTTA
TCCCCTGATTCTGTGGATAACCGTATTACCGCCATGCAT
Features (pLannotate 1.2.2; 16 found; start..end, strand, type, name):
     61..364     +  enhancer       CMV enhancer: human cytomegalovirus immediate early enhancer
    365..568     +  promoter       CMV promoter: human cytomegalovirus (CMV) immediate early promoter
    591..634     +  misc_feature   MCS (fragment): multiple cloning site
    635..1987    +  CDS            Gorasp1: GORS1_RAT - Also known as Grasp65 From Rattus norvegicus (Rat).
   1986..2002    +  misc_feature   MCS (fragment): multiple cloning site
   2015..2734    +  CDS            EGFP: the original enhanced GFP (Yang et al., 1996) mammalian codon-optimized
   2751..2834    +  CDS            large T antigen (fragment): large T antigen from SV40 (simian virus 40)
   2857..2978    +  polyA_signal   SV40 poly(A) signal: SV40 polyadenylation signal
   3012..3440    -  rep_origin     f1 ori (sequence partly withheld): f1 bacteriophage origin of replication; arrow indicates direction of (+) strand synthesis
   3467..3571    +  promoter       AmpR promoter: bla
   3573..3930    +  promoter       SV40 promoter: SV40 enhancer and early promoter
   3965..4759    +  CDS            NeoR/KanR: aminoglycoside phosphotransferase from Tn5; aph(3')-II (or nptII); confers resistance to neomycin, kanamycin, and G418 (Geneticin®)
   4780..4932    +  CDS            ble (fragment): BLE_KLEPN - Experimental evidence at protein level: Swiss-Prot protein existence level 1. Binding protein with a strong affinity to the bleomycin family of antibiotics. Binds to CL990; an antimitotic-antibiotic compound. From Klebsiella pneumoniae.
   4991..5038    +  polyA_signal   HSV TK poly(A) signal: herpes simplex virus thymidine kinase polyadenylation signal (Cole and Stacy, 1985)
   5129..5145    -  polyA_signal   bGH poly(A) signal (fragment): bovine growth hormone polyadenylation signal
   5367..5955    +  rep_origin     ori: high-copy-number ColE1/pMB1/pBR322/pUC origin of replication
