[The description below was written by a language model from this plasmid's Addgene catalogue record and pLannotate feature annotations shown in this document.]
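Description:
pEGFP-N2-GRASP65 is a mammalian expression plasmid of about 6.1 kb, built on the pEGFP-N2 backbone, that expresses full-length rat GRASP65 (encoded by Gorasp1) fused at its C terminus to EGFP. The Gorasp1 coding sequence sits between remnants of the multiple cloning site, directly downstream of the human cytomegalovirus immediate-early enhancer and promoter. It is followed by a short MCS-derived linker and the mammalian codon-optimized EGFP open reading frame, so one transcript should yield a GRASP65-EGFP fusion protein. An SV40 polyadenylation signal terminates the transcript. The record lists XmaI as the 5′ cloning site, and the 3′ site is unknown.

In bacteria the plasmid is maintained at high copy through a ColE1/pUC-type origin and selected with kanamycin. The Tn5 NeoR/KanR gene has a dual promoter arrangement: the bacterial bla (AmpR) promoter drives it in E. coli, while the SV40 enhancer/early promoter drives it in mammalian cells, where it confers G418 resistance and so allows selection of stable transfectants. The HSV TK polyadenylation signal ends this cassette. An f1 origin is also present and permits single-stranded DNA production. The short fragments annotated as SV40 large T antigen, ble and bGH poly(A) are partial matches within backbone sequence rather than functional elements.

The stated purpose is eukaryotic expression of full-length rat GRASP65. The EGFP tag makes the fusion suitable for fluorescence-based visualization of the protein in transfected cells, although the record does not describe specific experiments.
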