Addgene plasmid #137709: pEGFP-N2-GRASP65
Purpose: Eukaryotic expression of rat GRASP65 full-length
Depositing lab: Yanzhuang Wang. Depositing organization: University of Michigan.
Backbone
  Vector backbone: pEGFP-N2
  Vector type: Mammalian Expression
Growth in bacteria
  Bacterial resistance: Kanamycin, 50 μg/mL
  Growth temperature: 37°C
  Growth strain: DH5alpha
  Copy number: High Copy
Gene/Insert
  Gene/Insert name: GRASP65
  Species: R. norvegicus (rat)
  Entrez Gene: Gorasp1 (a.k.a. GRASP65)
  Tag / fusion protein: EGFP (C terminal on backbone)
  Cloning method: Restriction Enzyme; 5′ cloning site XmaI (unknown if destroyed); 3′ cloning site Unknown (unknown if destroyed)
  Sequencing primers: 5′ Unknown
Terms and licenses: Academic/Nonprofit Terms; Industry Terms: Not Available to Industry
How to cite: pEGFP-N2-GRASP65 was a gift from Yanzhuang Wang (Addgene plasmid # 137709 ; http://n2t.net/addgene:137709 ; RRID:Addgene_137709)
